Addgene plasmid #113931: pCDNA3.1-H-Luc_nucl
Purpose: Plasmid encoding the nuclear localization of the chimeric HaloTag7-NanoLucCP fusion H-Luc in mammalian cells
Depositing lab: Kai Johnsson. Depositing organization: Max Planck Institute for Medical Research. Publication: Luciferases with Tunable Emission Wavelengths. Hiblot J, Yu Q, Sabbadini MDB, Reymond L, Xue L, Schena A, Sallin O, Hill N, Griss R, Johnsson K. Angew Chem Int Ed Engl. 2017 Nov 13;56(46):14556-14560. doi: 10.1002/anie.201708277. Epub 2017 Oct 9. PubMed 28941028.
Backbone
  Vector backbone: pcDNA3.1
  Backbone manufacturer: ThermoFisher Scientific
  Backbone size w/o insert (bp): 5428
  Total vector size (bp): 7047
  Vector type: Mammalian Expression, Luciferase
  Selectable markers: Neomycin (select with G418)
Growth in bacteria
  Bacterial resistance: Ampicillin, 100 μg/mL
  Growth temperature: 37°C
  Growth strain: DH5alpha
  Copy number: High Copy
Gene/Insert
  Gene/Insert name: H-Luc_nucl
  Species: Synthetic
  Insert size (bp): 1554
  Promoter: CMV
  Cloning method: Gibson Cloning
  Sequencing primers: 5′ CMV_Fwd; 3′ BGH_Rev
Terms and licenses: Academic/Nonprofit Terms; Industry Terms: Not Available to Industry
How to cite: pCDNA3.1-H-Luc_nucl was a gift from Kai Johnsson (Addgene plasmid # 113931 ; http://n2t.net/addgene:113931 ; RRID:Addgene_113931)
