[The description below was written by a language model from this plasmid's Addgene catalogue record and pLannotate feature annotations shown in this document.]
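Description:
pCDNA3.1-H-Luc_nucl is a mammalian expression plasmid of about 7 kb built on the pcDNA3.1 backbone. It encodes a nuclear-targeted version of H-Luc, a synthetic chimera of HaloTag7 and a circularly permuted NanoLuc luciferase. It is maintained in E. coli at high copy through a ColE1/pUC-type origin with ampicillin selection (AmpR under its own bla promoter), and it also carries an f1 origin. For selection in mammalian cells, an SV40 early promoter drives a neomycin phosphotransferase gene terminated by an SV40 poly(A) signal, which confers G418 resistance.

The expression cassette uses the CMV immediate-early enhancer and promoter, with a T7 promoter just downstream, and ends at the bovine growth hormone poly(A) signal. The feature table shows an upstream V5 epitope tag and a TEV protease site. These are followed by an attB1 site, the H-Luc coding region, and an attB2 site. Whether the tag is translated in frame with H-Luc is not stated. Within the insert, two NanoLuc fragments sit between an N-terminal and a C-terminal portion of HaloTag, consistent with a permuted luciferase inserted into the HaloTag scaffold. Three tandem SV40 large T antigen nuclear localization signals follow the fusion and direct it to the nucleus.

HaloTag binds chloroalkane-linked ligands covalently. The associated publication title concerns luciferases with tunable emission wavelengths, so the design presumably shifts the emission colour by energy transfer from NanoLuc to a bound fluorophore. The construct is suited to bioluminescence experiments on the nucleus of transfected mammalian cells. The depositor and sequencing-derived records differ by only three nucleotides and give the same annotation.
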