Features (pLannotate 1.2.2; 31 found; start..end, strand, type, name):
     36..80      -  misc_feature   bom (fragment): basis of mobility region from pBR322
    235..614     +  enhancer       CMV enhancer: human cytomegalovirus immediate early enhancer
    615..818     +  promoter       CMV promoter: human cytomegalovirus (CMV) immediate early promoter
    814..847     +  LTR            5' LTR (truncated) (fragment): truncated 5' long terminal repeat (LTR) from HIV-1
    863..881     +  promoter       T7 promoter: promoter for bacteriophage T7 RNA polymerase
    914..955     +  CDS            V5 tag: epitope tag from simian virus 5
    956..976     +  CDS            TEV site: tobacco etch virus (TEV) protease recognition and cleavage site
   1007..1031    +  protein_bind   attB1: mutant version of attB; recombination site for the Gateway® BP reaction BP Clonase™
   1049..1505    +  CDS            HaloTag® (fragment): modified bacterial dehalogenase that forms covalent bonds with chloroalkane derivatives
   1505..1816    +  CDS            Nluc (fragment): NanoLuc® luciferase human codon-optimized
   1853..2053    +  CDS            Nluc (fragment): NanoLuc® luciferase human codon-optimized
   2054..2478    +  CDS            HaloTag® (fragment): modified bacterial dehalogenase that forms covalent bonds with chloroalkane derivatives
   2483..2503    +  misc_feature   MCS (fragment): multiple cloning site
   2507..2527    +  CDS            SV40 NLS: nuclear localization signal of SV40 (simian virus 40) large T antigen
   2531..2551    +  CDS            SV40 NLS: nuclear localization signal of SV40 (simian virus 40) large T antigen
   2555..2575    +  CDS            SV40 NLS: nuclear localization signal of SV40 (simian virus 40) large T antigen
   2598..2622    -  protein_bind   attB2: mutant version of attB; recombination site for the Gateway® BP reaction BP Clonase™
   2647..2871    +  polyA_signal   bGH poly(A) signal: bovine growth hormone polyadenylation signal
   2875..2896    +  promoter       SV40 promoter (fragment): SV40 enhancer and early promoter
   2917..3345    +  rep_origin     f1 ori (sequence partly withheld): f1 bacteriophage origin of replication; arrow indicates direction of (+) strand synthesis
   3359..3688    +  promoter       SV40 promoter: SV40 enhancer and early promoter
   3755..4546    +  CDS            neo: KKA2_KLEPN - Also known as kan, nptII. Experimental evidence at protein level: Swiss-Prot protein existence level 1. Resistance to kanamycin, neomycin, paromomycin, ribostamycin, butirosin and gentamicin B. From Klebsiella pneumoniae.
   4570..4728    +  CDS            ble (fragment): BLE_KLEPN - Experimental evidence at protein level: Swiss-Prot protein existence level 1. Binding protein with a strong affinity to the bleomycin family of antibiotics. Binds to CL990; an antimitotic-antibiotic compound. From Klebsiella pneumoniae.
   4723..4844    +  polyA_signal   SV40 poly(A) signal: SV40 polyadenylation signal
   4917..4933    -  protein_bind   lac operator: The lac repressor binds to the lac operator to inhibit transcription in E. coli. This inhibition can be relieved by adding lactose or isopropyl-β-D-thiogalactopyranoside (IPTG). lac repressor encoded by lacI
   4941..4971    -  promoter       lac promoter: promoter for the E. coli lac operon
   4986..5007    -  protein_bind   CAP binding site: CAP binding activates transcription in the presence of cAMP. E. coli catabolite activator protein
   5020..5112    -  CDS            lacI (fragment): lac repressor; lacI; The lac repressor binds to the lac operator to inhibit transcription in E. coli. This inhibition can be relieved by adding lactose or isopropyl-β-D-thiogalactopyranoside (IPTG).
   5295..5880    -  rep_origin     ori: high-copy-number ColE1/pMB1/pBR322/pUC origin of replication
   6051..6911    -  CDS            AmpR: β-lactamase; bla; confers resistance to ampicillin, carbenicillin, and related antibiotics
   6912..7016    -  promoter       AmpR promoter: bla
>Addgene plasmid #113931 | pCDNA3.1-H-Luc_nucl | depositor full sequence | sequence record 216045 | pCDNA3.1-H-Luc_nucl sequence 7047 bps
GACGGATCGGGAGATCTCCCGATCCCCTATGGTCGACTCTCAGTACAATCTGCTCTGATGCCGCATAGTT
AAGCCAGTATCTGCTCCCTGCTTGTGTGTTGGAGGTCGCTGAGTAGTGCGCGAGCAAAATTTAAGCTACA
ACAAGGCAAGGCTTGACCGACAATTGCATGAAGAATCTGCTTAGGGTTAGGCGTTTTGCGCTGCTTCGCG
ATGTACGGGCCAGATATACGCGTTGACATTGATTATTGACTAGTTATTAATAGTAATCAATTACGGGGTC
ATTAGTTCATAGCCCATATATGGAGTTCCGCGTTACATAACTTACGGTAAATGGCCCGCCTGGCTGACCG
CCCAACGACCCCCGCCCATTGACGTCAATAATGACGTATGTTCCCATAGTAACGCCAATAGGGACTTTCC
ATTGACGTCAATGGGTGGACTATTTACGGTAAACTGCCCACTTGGCAGTACATCAAGTGTATCATATGCC
AAGTACGCCCCCTATTGACGTCAATGACGGTAAATGGCCCGCCTGGCATTATGCCCAGTACATGACCTTA
TGGGACTTTCCTACTTGGCAGTACATCTACGTATTAGTCATCGCTATTACCATGGTGATGCGGTTTTGGC
AGTACATCAATGGGCGTGGATAGCGGTTTGACTCACGGGGATTTCCAAGTCTCCACCCCATTGACGTCAA
TGGGAGTTTGTTTTGGCACCAAAATCAACGGGACTTTCCAAAATGTCGTAACAACTCCGCCCCATTGACG
CAAATGGGCGGTAGGCGTGTACGGTGGGAGGTCTATATAAGCAGAGCTCTCTGGCTAACTAGAGAACCCA
CTGCTTACTGGCTTATCGAAATTAATACGACTCACTATAGGGAGACCCAAGCTGGCTAGTTAAGCTTACC
ATGGGTAAGCCTATCCCTAACCCTCTCCTCGGTCTCGATTCTACGGAAAACCTGTATTTTCAGGGCCCGG
ATCCGTCGACGAATTCTGCAGATATCACAAGTTTGTACAAAAAAGCAGGCTTCACCACCATGGGATCCGA
AATCGGTACTGGCTTTCCATTCGACCCCCATTATGTGGAAGTCCTGGGCGAGCGCATGCACTACGTCGAT
GTTGGTCCGCGCGATGGCACCCCTGTGCTGTTCCTGCACGGTAACCCGACCTCCTCCTACGTGTGGCGCA
ACATCATCCCGCATGTTGCACCGACCCATCGCTGCATTGCTCCAGACCTGATCGGTATGGGCAAATCCGA
CAAACCAGACCTGGGTTATTTCTTCGACGACCACGTCCGCTTCATGGATGCCTTCATCGAAGCCCTGGGT
CTGGAAGAGGTCGTCCTGGTCATTCACGACTGGGGCTCCGCTCTGGGTTTCCACTGGGCCAAGCGCAATC
CAGAGCGCGTCAAAGGTATTGCATTTATGGAGTTCATCCGCCCTATCCCGACCTGGGACGAATGGCCAGA
ATTTGCCCGCGAGACCTTCCAGGCCTTCCGCACCAGCGGCGACCAAATGGGCCAGATCGAAAAAATTTTT
AAGGTGGTGTACCCTGTGGATGATCATCACTTTAAGGTGATCCTGCACTATGGCACACTGGTAATCGACG
GGGTTACGCCGAACATGATCGACTATTTCGGACGGCCGTATGAAGGCATCGCCGTGTTCGACGGCAAAAA
GATCACTGTAACAGGGACCCTGTGGAACGGCAACAAAATTATCGACGAGCGCCTGATCAACCCCGACGGC
TCCCTGCTGTTCCGAGTAACCATCAACGGAGTGACCGGCTGGCGGCTGTGCGAACGCATTCTGGCGGGTG
GCACCGGTGGCTCTGGCGGTACCGGTGGCTCTATGGTCTTCACACTCGAAGATTTCGTTGGGGACTGGCG
ACAGACAGCCGGCTACAACCTGGACCAAGTCCTTGAACAGGGAGGTGTGTCCAGTTTGTTTCAGAATCTC
GGGGTGTCCGTAACTCCGATCCAAAGGATTGTCCTGAGCGGTGAAAATGGGCTGAAGATCGACATCCATG
TCATCATCCCGTATGAAGGTCTGGACGTCGGCCGCAAGCTGATCATCGATCAGAACGTTTTTATCGAGGG
TACGCTGCCGATGGGTGTCGTCCGCCCGCTGACTGAAGTCGAGATGGACCATTACCGCGAGCCGTTCCTG
AATCCTGTTGACCGCGAGCCACTGTGGCGCTTCCCAAACGAGCTGCCAATCGCCGGTGAGCCAGCGAACA
TCGTCGCGCTGGTCGAAGAATACATGGACTGGCTGCACCAGTCCCCTGTCCCGAAGCTGCTGTTCTGGGG
CACCCCAGGCGTTCTGATCCCACCGGCCGAAGCCGCTCGCCTGGCCAAAAGCCTGCCTAACTGCAAGGCT
GTGGACATCGGCCCGGGTCTGAATCTGCTGCAAGAAGACAACCCGGACCTGATCGGCAGCGAGATCGCGC
GCTGGCTGTCTACTCTGGAGATTTCCGGTAAGTCCGGACTCAGATCTCGAGCTGATCCAAAAAAGAAGAG
AAAGGTAGATCCAAAAAAGAAGAGAAAGGTAGATCCAAAAAAGAAGAGAAAGGTAGGATCCACCGGATCT
AGATAGGACCCAGCTTTCTTGTACAAAGTGGTGATAAACCCGCTGATCAGCCTCGACTGTGCCTTCTAGT
TGCCAGCCATCTGTTGTTTGCCCCTCCCCCGTGCCTTCCTTGACCCTGGAAGGTGCCACTCCCACTGTCC
TTTCCTAATAAAATGAGGAAATTGCATCGCATTGTCTGAGTAGGTGTCATTCTATTCTGGGGGGTGGGGT
GGGGCAGGACAGCAAGGGGGAGGATTGGGAAGACAATAGCAGGCATGCTGGGGATGCGGTGGGCTCTATG
GCTTCTGAGGCGGAAAGAACCAGCTGGGGCTCTAGGGGGTATCCCC
[124 nt withheld, positions 2917-3040]
C
[91 nt withheld, positions 3042-3132]
A
[49 nt withheld, positions 3134-3182]
CCTTTGACGTTGGAGTCCACGTTCTTT
[37 nt withheld, positions 3210-3246]
ACCCTATCTCGGTCTATTCTTTTGATTTATAAGGGATTTTGCCGATTTCGGCCTATTGGTTAAAAAATGA
GCTGATTTAACAAAAATTTAACGCGAATTAATTCTGTGGAATGTGTGTCAGTTAGGGTGTGGAAAGTCCC
CAGGCTCCCCAGCAGGCAGAAGTATGCAAAGCATGCATCTCAATTAGTCAGCAACCAGGTGTGGAAAGTC
CCCAGGCTCCCCAGCAGGCAGAAGTATGCAAAGCATGCATCTCAATTAGTCAGCAACCATAGTCCCGCCC
CTAACTCCGCCCATCCCGCCCCTAACTCCGCCCAGTTCCGCCCATTCTCCGCCCCATGGCTGACTAATTT
TTTTTATTTATGCAGAGGCCGAGGCCGCCTCTGCCTCTGAGCTATTCCAGAAGTAGTGAGGAGGCTTTTT
TGGAGGCCTAGGCTTTTGCAAAAAGCTCCCGGGAGCTTGTATATCCATTTTCGGATCTGATCAAGAGACA
GGATGAGGATCGTTTCGCATGATTGAACAAGATGGATTGCACGCAGGTTCTCCGGCCGCTTGGGTGGAGA
GGCTATTCGGCTATGACTGGGCACAACAGACAATCGGCTGCTCTGATGCCGCCGTGTTCCGGCTGTCAGC
GCAGGGGCGCCCGGTTCTTTTTGTCAAGACCGACCTGTCCGGTGCCCTGAATGAACTGCAGGACGAGGCA
GCGCGGCTATCGTGGCTGGCCACGACGGGCGTTCCTTGCGCAGCTGTGCTCGACGTTGTCACTGAAGCGG
GAAGGGACTGGCTGCTATTGGGCGAAGTGCCGGGGCAGGATCTCCTGTCATCTCACCTTGCTCCTGCCGA
GAAAGTATCCATCATGGCTGATGCAATGCGGCGGCTGCATACGCTTGATCCGGCTACCTGCCCATTCGAC
CACCAAGCGAAACATCGCATCGAGCGAGCACGTACTCGGATGGAAGCCGGTCTTGTCGATCAGGATGATC
TGGACGAAGAGCATCAGGGGCTCGCGCCAGCCGAACTGTTCGCCAGGCTCAAGGCGCGCATGCCCGACGG
CGAGGATCTCGTCGTGACCCATGGCGATGCCTGCTTGCCGAATATCATGGTGGAAAATGGCCGCTTTTCT
GGATTCATCGACTGTGGCCGGCTGGGTGTGGCGGACCGCTATCAGGACATAGCGTTGGCTACCCGTGATA
TTGCTGAAGAGCTTGGCGGCGAATGGGCTGACCGCTTCCTCGTGCTTTACGGTATCGCCGCTCCCGATTC
GCAGCGCATCGCCTTCTATCGCCTTCTTGACGAGTTCTTCTGAGCGGGACTCTGGGGTTCGAAATGACCG
ACCAAGCGACGCCCAACCTGCCATCACGAGATTTCGATTCCACCGCCGCCTTCTATGAAAGGTTGGGCTT
CGGAATCGTTTTCCGGGACGCCGGCTGGATGATCCTCCAGCGCGGGGATCTCATGCTGGAGTTCTTCGCC
CACCCCAACTTGTTTATTGCAGCTTATAATGGTTACAAATAAAGCAATAGCATCACAAATTTCACAAATA
AAGCATTTTTTTCACTGCATTCTAGTTGTGGTTTGTCCAAACTCATCAATGTATCTTATCATGTCTGTAT
ACCGTCGACCTCTAGCTAGAGCTTGGCGTAATCATGGTCATAGCTGTTTCCTGTGTGAAATTGTTATCCG
CTCACAATTCCACACAACATACGAGCCGGAAGCATAAAGTGTAAAGCCTGGGGTGCCTAATGAGTGAGCT
AACTCACATTAATTGCGTTGCGCTCACTGCCCGCTTTCCAGTCGGGAAACCTGTCGTGCCAGCTGCATTA
ATGAATCGGCCAACGCGCGGGGAGAGGCGGTTTGCGTATTGGGCGCTCTTCCGCTTCCTCGCTCACTGAC
TCGCTGCGCTCGGTCGTTCGGCTGCGGCGAGCGGTATCAGCTCACTCAAAGGCGGTAATACGGTTATCCA
CAGAATCAGGGGATAACGCAGGAAAGAACATGTGAGCAAAAGGCCAGCAAAAGGCCAGGAACCGTAAAAA
GGCCGCGTTGCTGGCGTTTTTCCATAGGCTCCGCCCCCCTGACGAGCATCACAAAAATCGACGCTCAAGT
CAGAGGTGGCGAAACCCGACAGGACTATAAAGATACCAGGCGTTTCCCCCTGGAAGCTCCCTCGTGCGCT
CTCCTGTTCCGACCCTGCCGCTTACCGGATACCTGTCCGCCTTTCTCCCTTCGGGAAGCGTGGCGCTTTC
TCATAGCTCACGCTGTAGGTATCTCAGTTCGGTGTAGGTCGTTCGCTCCAAGCTGGGCTGTGTGCACGAA
CCCCCCGTTCAGCCCGACCGCTGCGCCTTATCCGGTAACTATCGTCTTGAGTCCAACCCGGTAAGACACG
ACTTATCGCCACTGGCAGCAGCCACTGGTAACAGGATTAGCAGAGCGAGGTATGTAGGCGGTGCTACAGA
GTTCTTGAAGTGGTGGCCTAACTACGGCTACACTAGAAGAACAGTATTTGGTATCTGCGCTCTGCTGAAG
CCAGTTACCTTCGGAAAAAGAGTTGGTAGCTCTTGATCCGGCAAACAAACCACCGCTGGTAGCGGTTTTT
TTGTTTGCAAGCAGCAGATTACGCGCAGAAAAAAAGGATCTCAAGAAGATCCTTTGATCTTTTCTACGGG
GTCTGACGCTCAGTGGAACGAAAACTCACGTTAAGGGATTTTGGTCATGAGATTATCAAAAAGGATCTTC
ACCTAGATCCTTTTAAATTAAAAATGAAGTTTTAAATCAATCTAAAGTATATATGAGTAAACTTGGTCTG
ACAGTTACCAATGCTTAATCAGTGAGGCACCTATCTCAGCGATCTGTCTATTTCGTTCATCCATAGTTGC
CTGACTCCCCGTCGTGTAGATAACTACGATACGGGAGGGCTTACCATCTGGCCCCAGTGCTGCAATGATA
CCGCGAGACCCACGCTCACCGGCTCCAGATTTATCAGCAATAAACCAGCCAGCCGGAAGGGCCGAGCGCA
GAAGTGGTCCTGCAACTTTATCCGCCTCCATCCAGTCTATTAATTGTTGCCGGGAAGCTAGAGTAAGTAG
TTCGCCAGTTAATAGTTTGCGCAACGTTGTTGCCATTGCTACAGGCATCGTGGTGTCACGCTCGTCGTTT
GGTATGGCTTCATTCAGCTCCGGTTCCCAACGATCAAGGCGAGTTACATGATCCCCCATGTTGTGCAAAA
AAGCGGTTAGCTCCTTCGGTCCTCCGATCGTTGTCAGAAGTAAGTTGGCCGCAGTGTTATCACTCATGGT
TATGGCAGCACTGCATAATTCTCTTACTGTCATGCCATCCGTAAGATGCTTTTCTGTGACTGGTGAGTAC
TCAACCAAGTCATTCTGAGAATAGTGTATGCGGCGACCGAGTTGCTCTTGCCCGGCGTCAATACGGGATA
ATACCGCGCCACATAGCAGAACTTTAAAAGTGCTCATCATTGGAAAACGTTCTTCGGGGCGAAAACTCTC
AAGGATCTTACCGCTGTTGAGATCCAGTTCGATGTAACCCACTCGTGCACCCAACTGATCTTCAGCATCT
TTTACTTTCACCAGCGTTTCTGGGTGAGCAAAAACAGGAAGGCAAAATGCCGCAAAAAAGGGAATAAGGG
CGACACGGAAATGTTGAATACTCATACTCTTCCTTTTTCAATATTATTGAAGCATTTATCAGGGTTATTG
TCTCATGAGCGGATACATATTTGAATGTATTTAGAAAAATAAACAAATAGGGGTTCCGCGCACATTTCCC
CGAAAAGTGCCACCTGACGTC
