Features (pLannotate 1.2.2; 31 found; start..end, strand, type, name):
     28..80      -  misc_feature   bom (fragment): basis of mobility region from pBR322
    235..614     +  enhancer       CMV enhancer: human cytomegalovirus immediate early enhancer
    615..818     +  promoter       CMV promoter: human cytomegalovirus (CMV) immediate early promoter
    814..847     +  LTR            5' LTR (truncated) (fragment): truncated 5' long terminal repeat (LTR) from HIV-1
    863..881     +  promoter       T7 promoter: promoter for bacteriophage T7 RNA polymerase
    914..955     +  CDS            V5 tag: epitope tag from simian virus 5
    956..976     +  CDS            TEV site: tobacco etch virus (TEV) protease recognition and cleavage site
   1007..1031    +  protein_bind   attB1: mutant version of attB; recombination site for the Gateway® BP reaction BP Clonase™
   1049..1505    +  CDS            HaloTag® (fragment): modified bacterial dehalogenase that forms covalent bonds with chloroalkane derivatives
   1505..1816    +  CDS            Nluc (fragment): NanoLuc® luciferase human codon-optimized
   1853..2053    +  CDS            Nluc (fragment): NanoLuc® luciferase human codon-optimized
   2054..2478    +  CDS            HaloTag® (fragment): modified bacterial dehalogenase that forms covalent bonds with chloroalkane derivatives
   2483..2503    +  misc_feature   MCS (fragment): multiple cloning site
   2507..2527    +  CDS            SV40 NLS: nuclear localization signal of SV40 (simian virus 40) large T antigen
   2531..2551    +  CDS            SV40 NLS: nuclear localization signal of SV40 (simian virus 40) large T antigen
   2555..2575    +  CDS            SV40 NLS: nuclear localization signal of SV40 (simian virus 40) large T antigen
   2598..2622    -  protein_bind   attB2: mutant version of attB; recombination site for the Gateway® BP reaction BP Clonase™
   2647..2871    +  polyA_signal   bGH poly(A) signal: bovine growth hormone polyadenylation signal
   2875..2896    +  promoter       SV40 promoter (fragment): SV40 enhancer and early promoter
   2917..3345    +  rep_origin     f1 ori (sequence partly withheld): f1 bacteriophage origin of replication; arrow indicates direction of (+) strand synthesis
   3359..3688    +  promoter       SV40 promoter: SV40 enhancer and early promoter
   3755..4546    +  CDS            neo: KKA2_KLEPN - Also known as kan, nptII. Experimental evidence at protein level: Swiss-Prot protein existence level 1. Resistance to kanamycin, neomycin, paromomycin, ribostamycin, butirosin and gentamicin B. From Klebsiella pneumoniae.
   4570..4728    +  CDS            ble (fragment): BLE_KLEPN - Experimental evidence at protein level: Swiss-Prot protein existence level 1. Binding protein with a strong affinity to the bleomycin family of antibiotics. Binds to CL990; an antimitotic-antibiotic compound. From Klebsiella pneumoniae.
   4723..4844    +  polyA_signal   SV40 poly(A) signal: SV40 polyadenylation signal
   4917..4933    -  protein_bind   lac operator: The lac repressor binds to the lac operator to inhibit transcription in E. coli. This inhibition can be relieved by adding lactose or isopropyl-β-D-thiogalactopyranoside (IPTG). lac repressor encoded by lacI
   4941..4971    -  promoter       lac promoter: promoter for the E. coli lac operon
   4986..5007    -  protein_bind   CAP binding site: CAP binding activates transcription in the presence of cAMP. E. coli catabolite activator protein
   5020..5112    -  CDS            lacI (fragment): lac repressor; lacI; The lac repressor binds to the lac operator to inhibit transcription in E. coli. This inhibition can be relieved by adding lactose or isopropyl-β-D-thiogalactopyranoside (IPTG).
   5295..5883    -  rep_origin     ori: high-copy-number ColE1/pMB1/pBR322/pUC origin of replication
   6054..6914    -  CDS            AmpR: β-lactamase; bla; confers resistance to ampicillin, carbenicillin, and related antibiotics
   6915..7019    -  promoter       AmpR promoter: bla
>Addgene plasmid #113931 | pCDNA3.1-H-Luc_nucl | addgene full sequence | sequence record 222136 | Addgene NGS Result
GACGGATCGGGAGATCTCCCGATCCCCTATGGTGCACTCTCAGTACAATCTGCTCTGATGCCGCATAGTT
AAGCCAGTATCTGCTCCCTGCTTGTGTGTTGGAGGTCGCTGAGTAGTGCGCGAGCAAAATTTAAGCTACA
ACAAGGCAAGGCTTGACCGACAATTGCATGAAGAATCTGCTTAGGGTTAGGCGTTTTGCGCTGCTTCGCG
ATGTACGGGCCAGATATACGCGTTGACATTGATTATTGACTAGTTATTAATAGTAATCAATTACGGGGTC
ATTAGTTCATAGCCCATATATGGAGTTCCGCGTTACATAACTTACGGTAAATGGCCCGCCTGGCTGACCG
CCCAACGACCCCCGCCCATTGACGTCAATAATGACGTATGTTCCCATAGTAACGCCAATAGGGACTTTCC
ATTGACGTCAATGGGTGGAGTATTTACGGTAAACTGCCCACTTGGCAGTACATCAAGTGTATCATATGCC
AAGTACGCCCCCTATTGACGTCAATGACGGTAAATGGCCCGCCTGGCATTATGCCCAGTACATGACCTTA
TGGGACTTTCCTACTTGGCAGTACATCTACGTATTAGTCATCGCTATTACCATGGTGATGCGGTTTTGGC
AGTACATCAATGGGCGTGGATAGCGGTTTGACTCACGGGGATTTCCAAGTCTCCACCCCATTGACGTCAA
TGGGAGTTTGTTTTGGCACCAAAATCAACGGGACTTTCCAAAATGTCGTAACAACTCCGCCCCATTGACG
CAAATGGGCGGTAGGCGTGTACGGTGGGAGGTCTATATAAGCAGAGCTCTCTGGCTAACTAGAGAACCCA
CTGCTTACTGGCTTATCGAAATTAATACGACTCACTATAGGGAGACCCAAGCTGGCTAGTTAAGCTTACC
ATGGGTAAGCCTATCCCTAACCCTCTCCTCGGTCTCGATTCTACGGAAAACCTGTATTTTCAGGGCCCGG
ATCCGTCGACGAATTCTGCAGATATCACAAGTTTGTACAAAAAAGCAGGCTTCACCACCATGGGATCCGA
AATCGGTACTGGCTTTCCATTCGACCCCCATTATGTGGAAGTCCTGGGCGAGCGCATGCACTACGTCGAT
GTTGGTCCGCGCGATGGCACCCCTGTGCTGTTCCTGCACGGTAACCCGACCTCCTCCTACGTGTGGCGCA
ACATCATCCCGCATGTTGCACCGACCCATCGCTGCATTGCTCCAGACCTGATCGGTATGGGCAAATCCGA
CAAACCAGACCTGGGTTATTTCTTCGACGACCACGTCCGCTTCATGGATGCCTTCATCGAAGCCCTGGGT
CTGGAAGAGGTCGTCCTGGTCATTCACGACTGGGGCTCCGCTCTGGGTTTCCACTGGGCCAAGCGCAATC
CAGAGCGCGTCAAAGGTATTGCATTTATGGAGTTCATCCGCCCTATCCCGACCTGGGACGAATGGCCAGA
ATTTGCCCGCGAGACCTTCCAGGCCTTCCGCACCAGCGGCGACCAAATGGGCCAGATCGAAAAAATTTTT
AAGGTGGTGTACCCTGTGGATGATCATCACTTTAAGGTGATCCTGCACTATGGCACACTGGTAATCGACG
GGGTTACGCCGAACATGATCGACTATTTCGGACGGCCGTATGAAGGCATCGCCGTGTTCGACGGCAAAAA
GATCACTGTAACAGGGACCCTGTGGAACGGCAACAAAATTATCGACGAGCGCCTGATCAACCCCGACGGC
TCCCTGCTGTTCCGAGTAACCATCAACGGAGTGACCGGCTGGCGGCTGTGCGAACGCATTCTGGCGGGTG
GCACCGGTGGCTCTGGCGGTACCGGTGGCTCTATGGTCTTCACACTCGAAGATTTCGTTGGGGACTGGCG
ACAGACAGCCGGCTACAACCTGGACCAAGTCCTTGAACAGGGAGGTGTGTCCAGTTTGTTTCAGAATCTC
GGGGTGTCCGTAACTCCGATCCAAAGGATTGTCCTGAGCGGTGAAAATGGGCTGAAGATCGACATCCATG
TCATCATCCCGTATGAAGGTCTGGACGTCGGCCGCAAGCTGATCATCGATCAGAACGTTTTTATCGAGGG
TACGCTGCCGATGGGTGTCGTCCGCCCGCTGACTGAAGTCGAGATGGACCATTACCGCGAGCCGTTCCTG
AATCCTGTTGACCGCGAGCCACTGTGGCGCTTCCCAAACGAGCTGCCAATCGCCGGTGAGCCAGCGAACA
TCGTCGCGCTGGTCGAAGAATACATGGACTGGCTGCACCAGTCCCCTGTCCCGAAGCTGCTGTTCTGGGG
CACCCCAGGCGTTCTGATCCCACCGGCCGAAGCCGCTCGCCTGGCCAAAAGCCTGCCTAACTGCAAGGCT
GTGGACATCGGCCCGGGTCTGAATCTGCTGCAAGAAGACAACCCGGACCTGATCGGCAGCGAGATCGCGC
GCTGGCTGTCTACTCTGGAGATTTCCGGTAAGTCCGGACTCAGATCTCGAGCTGATCCAAAAAAGAAGAG
AAAGGTAGATCCAAAAAAGAAGAGAAAGGTAGATCCAAAAAAGAAGAGAAAGGTAGGATCCACCGGATCT
AGATAGGACCCAGCTTTCTTGTACAAAGTGGTGATAAACCCGCTGATCAGCCTCGACTGTGCCTTCTAGT
TGCCAGCCATCTGTTGTTTGCCCCTCCCCCGTGCCTTCCTTGACCCTGGAAGGTGCCACTCCCACTGTCC
TTTCCTAATAAAATGAGGAAATTGCATCGCATTGTCTGAGTAGGTGTCATTCTATTCTGGGGGGTGGGGT
GGGGCAGGACAGCAAGGGGGAGGATTGGGAAGACAATAGCAGGCATGCTGGGGATGCGGTGGGCTCTATG
GCTTCTGAGGCGGAAAGAACCAGCTGGGGCTCTAGGGGGTATCCCC
[124 nt withheld, positions 2917-3040]
C
[91 nt withheld, positions 3042-3132]
A
[49 nt withheld, positions 3134-3182]
CCTTTGACGTTGGAGTCCACGTTCTTT
[37 nt withheld, positions 3210-3246]
ACCCTATCTCGGTCTATTCTTTTGATTTATAAGGGATTTTGCCGATTTCGGCCTATTGGTTAAAAAATGA
GCTGATTTAACAAAAATTTAACGCGAATTAATTCTGTGGAATGTGTGTCAGTTAGGGTGTGGAAAGTCCC
CAGGCTCCCCAGCAGGCAGAAGTATGCAAAGCATGCATCTCAATTAGTCAGCAACCAGGTGTGGAAAGTC
CCCAGGCTCCCCAGCAGGCAGAAGTATGCAAAGCATGCATCTCAATTAGTCAGCAACCATAGTCCCGCCC
CTAACTCCGCCCATCCCGCCCCTAACTCCGCCCAGTTCCGCCCATTCTCCGCCCCATGGCTGACTAATTT
TTTTTATTTATGCAGAGGCCGAGGCCGCCTCTGCCTCTGAGCTATTCCAGAAGTAGTGAGGAGGCTTTTT
TGGAGGCCTAGGCTTTTGCAAAAAGCTCCCGGGAGCTTGTATATCCATTTTCGGATCTGATCAAGAGACA
GGATGAGGATCGTTTCGCATGATTGAACAAGATGGATTGCACGCAGGTTCTCCGGCCGCTTGGGTGGAGA
GGCTATTCGGCTATGACTGGGCACAACAGACAATCGGCTGCTCTGATGCCGCCGTGTTCCGGCTGTCAGC
GCAGGGGCGCCCGGTTCTTTTTGTCAAGACCGACCTGTCCGGTGCCCTGAATGAACTGCAGGACGAGGCA
GCGCGGCTATCGTGGCTGGCCACGACGGGCGTTCCTTGCGCAGCTGTGCTCGACGTTGTCACTGAAGCGG
GAAGGGACTGGCTGCTATTGGGCGAAGTGCCGGGGCAGGATCTCCTGTCATCTCACCTTGCTCCTGCCGA
GAAAGTATCCATCATGGCTGATGCAATGCGGCGGCTGCATACGCTTGATCCGGCTACCTGCCCATTCGAC
CACCAAGCGAAACATCGCATCGAGCGAGCACGTACTCGGATGGAAGCCGGTCTTGTCGATCAGGATGATC
TGGACGAAGAGCATCAGGGGCTCGCGCCAGCCGAACTGTTCGCCAGGCTCAAGGCGCGCATGCCCGACGG
CGAGGATCTCGTCGTGACCCATGGCGATGCCTGCTTGCCGAATATCATGGTGGAAAATGGCCGCTTTTCT
GGATTCATCGACTGTGGCCGGCTGGGTGTGGCGGACCGCTATCAGGACATAGCGTTGGCTACCCGTGATA
TTGCTGAAGAGCTTGGCGGCGAATGGGCTGACCGCTTCCTCGTGCTTTACGGTATCGCCGCTCCCGATTC
GCAGCGCATCGCCTTCTATCGCCTTCTTGACGAGTTCTTCTGAGCGGGACTCTGGGGTTCGAAATGACCG
ACCAAGCGACGCCCAACCTGCCATCACGAGATTTCGATTCCACCGCCGCCTTCTATGAAAGGTTGGGCTT
CGGAATCGTTTTCCGGGACGCCGGCTGGATGATCCTCCAGCGCGGGGATCTCATGCTGGAGTTCTTCGCC
CACCCCAACTTGTTTATTGCAGCTTATAATGGTTACAAATAAAGCAATAGCATCACAAATTTCACAAATA
AAGCATTTTTTTCACTGCATTCTAGTTGTGGTTTGTCCAAACTCATCAATGTATCTTATCATGTCTGTAT
ACCGTCGACCTCTAGCTAGAGCTTGGCGTAATCATGGTCATAGCTGTTTCCTGTGTGAAATTGTTATCCG
CTCACAATTCCACACAACATACGAGCCGGAAGCATAAAGTGTAAAGCCTGGGGTGCCTAATGAGTGAGCT
AACTCACATTAATTGCGTTGCGCTCACTGCCCGCTTTCCAGTCGGGAAACCTGTCGTGCCAGCTGCATTA
ATGAATCGGCCAACGCGCGGGGAGAGGCGGTTTGCGTATTGGGCGCTCTTCCGCTTCCTCGCTCACTGAC
TCGCTGCGCTCGGTCGTTCGGCTGCGGCGAGCGGTATCAGCTCACTCAAAGGCGGTAATACGGTTATCCA
CAGAATCAGGGGATAACGCAGGAAAGAACATGTGAGCAAAAGGCCAGCAAAAGGCCAGGAACCGTAAAAA
GGCCGCGTTGCTGGCGTTTTTCCATAGGCTCCGCCCCCCTGACGAGCATCACAAAAATCGACGCTCAAGT
TAGAGGTGGCGAAACCCGACAGGACTATAAAGATACCAGGCGTTTCCCCCTGGAAGCTCCCTCGTGCGCT
CTCCTGTTCCGACCCTGCCGCTTACCGGATACCTGTCCGCCTTTCTCCCTTCGGGAAGCGTGGCGCTTTC
TCATAGCTCACGCTGTAGGTATCTCAGTTCGGTGTAGGTCGTTCGCTCCAAGCTGGGCTGTGTGCACGAA
CCCCCCGTTCAGCCCGACCGCTGCGCCTTATCCGGTAACTATCGTCTTGAGTCCAACCCGGTAAGACACG
ACTTATCGCCACTGGCAGCAGCCACTGGTAACAGGATTAGCAGAGCGAGGTATGTAGGCGGTGCTACAGA
GTTCTTGAAGTGGTGGCCTAACTACGGCTACACTAGAAGAACAGTATTTGGTATCTGCGCTCTGCTGAAG
CCAGTTACCTTCGGAAAAAGAGTTGGTAGCTCTTGATCCGGCAAACAAACCACCGCTGGTAGCGGTGGTT
TTTTTGTTTGCAAGCAGCAGATTACGCGCAGAAAAAAAGGATCTCAAGAAGATCCTTTGATCTTTTCTAC
GGGGTCTGACGCTCAGTGGAACGAAAACTCACGTTAAGGGATTTTGGTCATGAGATTATCAAAAAGGATC
TTCACCTAGATCCTTTTAAATTAAAAATGAAGTTTTAAATCAATCTAAAGTATATATGAGTAAACTTGGT
CTGACAGTTACCAATGCTTAATCAGTGAGGCACCTATCTCAGCGATCTGTCTATTTCGTTCATCCATAGT
TGCCTGACTCCCCGTCGTGTAGATAACTACGATACGGGAGGGCTTACCATCTGGCCCCAGTGCTGCAATG
ATACCGCGAGACCCACGCTCACCGGCTCCAGATTTATCAGCAATAAACCAGCCAGCCGGAAGGGCCGAGC
GCAGAAGTGGTCCTGCAACTTTATCCGCCTCCATCCAGTCTATTAATTGTTGCCGGGAAGCTAGAGTAAG
TAGTTCGCCAGTTAATAGTTTGCGCAACGTTGTTGCCATTGCTACAGGCATCGTGGTGTCACGCTCGTCG
TTTGGTATGGCTTCATTCAGCTCCGGTTCCCAACGATCAAGGCGAGTTACATGATCCCCCATGTTGTGCA
AAAAAGCGGTTAGCTCCTTCGGTCCTCCGATCGTTGTCAGAAGTAAGTTGGCCGCAGTGTTATCACTCAT
GGTTATGGCAGCACTGCATAATTCTCTTACTGTCATGCCATCCGTAAGATGCTTTTCTGTGACTGGTGAG
TACTCAACCAAGTCATTCTGAGAATAGTGTATGCGGCGACCGAGTTGCTCTTGCCCGGCGTCAATACGGG
ATAATACCGCGCCACATAGCAGAACTTTAAAAGTGCTCATCATTGGAAAACGTTCTTCGGGGCGAAAACT
CTCAAGGATCTTACCGCTGTTGAGATCCAGTTCGATGTAACCCACTCGTGCACCCAACTGATCTTCAGCA
TCTTTTACTTTCACCAGCGTTTCTGGGTGAGCAAAAACAGGAAGGCAAAATGCCGCAAAAAAGGGAATAA
GGGCGACACGGAAATGTTGAATACTCATACTCTTCCTTTTTCAATATTATTGAAGCATTTATCAGGGTTA
TTGTCTCATGAGCGGATACATATTTGAATGTATTTAGAAAAATAAACAAATAGGGGTTCCGCGCACATTT
CCCCGAAAAGTGCCACCTGACGTC
